>Addgene plasmid #156366 | pNK083b | addgene full sequence | sequence record 330056 | Addgene NGS Result
GTTCTTTCCTTGTAGGGTTTTCAATCGTGGGGTTGAGTAGTGCCACACAGCATAAAATTAGCTTGGTTTC
ATGCTCCGTTAAGTCATAGCGACTAATCGCTAGTTCATTTGCTTTGAAAACAACTAATTCAGACATACAT
CTCAATTGGTCTAGGTGATTTTAATCACTATACCAATTGAGATGGGCTAGTCAATGATAATTACTAGTCC
TTTTCCTTTGAGTTGTGGGTATCTGTAAATTCTGCTAGACCTTTGCTGGAAAACTTGTAAATTCTGCTAG
ACCCTCTGTAAATTCCGCTAGACCTTTGTGTGTTTTTTTTGTTTATATTCAAGTGGTTATAATTTATAGA
ATAAAGAAAGAATAAAAAAAGATAAAAAGAATAGATCCCAGCCCTGTGTATAACTCACTACTTTAGTCAG
TTCCGCAGTATTACAAAAGGATGTCGCAAACGCTGTTTGCTCCTCTACAAAACAGACCTTAAAACCCTAA
AGGCTTAAGTAGCACCCTCGCAAGCTCGGGCAAATCGCTGAATATTCCTTTTGTCTCCGACCATCAGGCA
CCTGAGTCGCTGTCTTTTTCGTGACATTCAGTTCGCTGCGCTCACGGCTCTGGCAGTGAATGGGGGTAAA
TGGCACTACAGGCGCCTTTTATGGATTCATGCAAGGAAACTACCCATAATACAAGAAAAGCCCGTCACGG
GCTTCTCAGGGCGTTTTATGGCGGGTCTGCTATGTGGTGCTATCTGACTTTTTGCTGTTCAGCAGTTCCT
GCCCTCTGATTTTCCAGTCTGACCACTTCGGATTATCCCGTGACAGGTCATTCAGACTGGCTAATGCACC
CAGTAAGGCAGCGGTATCATCAACAGGCTTACCCGTCTTACTGTCAAGAGGACATCCGGTCAAATAAAAC
GAAAGGCTCAGTCGAAAGACTGGGCCTTTCGTTTTGCTGAGGAGACTTAGGGACCCTTTATGACAACTTG
ACGGCTACATCATTCACTTTTTCTTCACAACCGGCACGGAACTCGCTCGGGCTGGCCCCGGTGCATTTTT
TAAATACCCGCGAGAAATAGAGTTGATCGTCAAAACCAACATTGCGACCGACGGTGGCGATAGGCATCCG
GGTGGTGCTCAAAAGCAGCTTCGCCTGGCTGATACGTTGGTCCTCGCGCCAGCTTAAGACGCTAATCCCT
AACTGCTGGCGGAAAAGATGTGACAGACGCGACGGCGACAAGCAAACATGCTGTGCGACGCTGGCGATAT
CAAAATTGCTGTCTGCCAGGTGATCGCTGATGTACTGACAAGCCTCGCGTACCCGATTATCCATCGGTGG
ATGGAGCGACTCGTTAATCGCTTCCATGCGCCGCAGTAACAATTGCTCAAGCAGATTTATCGCCAGCAGC
TCCGAATAGCGCCCTTCCCCTTGCCCGGCGTTAATGATTTGCCCAAACAGGTCGCTGAAATGCGGCTGGT
GCGCTTCATCCGGGCGAAAGAACCCCGTATTGGCAAATATTGACGGCCAGTTAAGCCATTCATGCCAGTA
GGCGCGCGGACGAAAGTAAACCCACTGGTGATACCATTCGCGAGCCTCCGGATGACGACCGTAGTGATGA
ATCTCTCCTGGCGGGAACAGCAAAATATCACCCGGTCGGCAAACAAATTCTCGTCCCTGATTTTTCACCA
CCCCCTGACCGCGAATGGTGAGATTGAGAATATAACCTTTCATTCCCAGCGGTCGGTCGATAAAAAAATC
GAGATAACCGTTGGCCTCAATCGGCGTTAAACCCGCCACCAGATGGGCATTAAACGAGTATCCCGGCAGC
AGGGGATCATTTTGCGCTTCAGCCATACTTTTCATACTCCCACCATTCAGAGAAGAAACCAATTGTCCAT
ATTGCATCAGACATTGCCGTCACTGCGTCTTTTACTGGCTCTTCTCGCTAACCCAACCGGTAACCCCGCT
TATTAAAAGCATTCTGTAACAAAGCGGGACCAAAGCCATGACAAAAACGCGTAACAAAAGTGTCTATAAT
CACGGCAGAAAAGTCCACATTGATTATTTGCACGGCGTCACACTTTGCTATGCCATAGCATTTTTATCCA
TAAGATTAGCGGATCCTACCTGACGCTTTTTATCGCAACTCTCTACTGTTTCTCCATACCCGTTTTACCT
GCAGGTGCAGTTATTTTCAAGGAGTGCAAGAGTGGCAAACTCTGCTCAAGCTAAAAAACGTGCGCGCCAA
AACGTTAAAGCGCGTAAACACAACGCAAGCTTGCGTTCTATGGTTCGTACTTACATCAAACGTACTTTAA
GTGCAATCGCTGGTGGTGATTATGCTGTTGCTACAGAAGCTTACAAAAAAGCTGTTCCTGTAATCGACCG
CATGGCTGATAAAGGCATCATCCACAAAAATAAAGCTGCTCGTCATAAGAGCCGTTTAAATGCTCAAGTT
AAAGCTTTAGCTAACTAATTGAAGCAAGAATTATAAGGCTTTTATCATGGTTGTTATTCGTTTAGCACGT
GGCGGCGCAAAAAAACGTCCATTCTATCAAATCGTTGTGACTGATAGCCGCAATGCACGTGATGGTCGTT
TCATCGAGCGTATCGGTTTCTTTAACCCAACTGCACAAGGTCAAGCAGAAAAACTTCGTTTAGACGCAGA
CCGTTTTGCTCACTGGGTTTCTCAAGGTGCTCAACCTTCTGAACGTGTTGCTTCTTTGGCTGCTCAAGCT
AAAAAAGCTACTGCATAATTATTGTAACTTAATTAACGGCACTCCTCAGCCAAGTCAAAAGCCTCCGGTC
GGAGGCTTTTGACTACATGCCCATGGCGTTTACGCCCCGCCCTGCCACTCATCGCAGTACTGTTGTAATT
CATTAAGCATTCTGCCGACATGGAAGCCATCACAAACGGCATGATGAACCTGAATCGCCAGCGGCATCAG
CACCTTGTCGCCTTGCGTATAATATTTGCCCATAGTGAAAACGGGGGCGAAGAAGTTGTCCATATTGGCC
ACGTTTAAATCAAAACTGGTGAAACTCACCCAGGGATTGGCTGAGACGAAAAACATATTCTCAATAAACC
CTTTAGGGAAATAGGCCAGGTTTTCACCGTAACACGCCACATCTTGCGAATATATGTGTAGAAACTGCCG
GAAATCGTCGTGGTATTCACTCCAGAGCGATGAAAACGTTTCAGTTTGCTCATGGAAAACGGTGTAACAA
GGGTGAACACTATCCCATATCACCAGCTCACCGTCTTTCATTGCCATACGGAACTCCGGATGAGCATTCA
TCAGGCGGGCAAGAATGTGAATAAAGGCCGGATAAAACTTGTGCTTATTTTTCTTTACGGTCTTTAAAAA
GGCCGTAATATCCAGCTGAACGGTCTGGTTATAGGTACATTGAGTAACTGACTGAAATGCCTCAAAATGT
TCTTTACGATGCCATTGGGATATATCAACGGTGGTATATCCAGTGATTTTTTTCTCCATTTTAGCTTCCT
TAGCTCCTGAAAATCTCGATAACTCAAAAAATACGCCCGGTAGTGATCTTATTTCATTATGGTGAAAGTT
GGAACCTCTTACGTGCCAGGCCAAATAGGCCGTTCAGATCCTTCCGTATTTAGCCAGTATGTTCTCTAGT
GTGGTTCGTTGTTTTTGCGTGAGCCATGAGAACGAACCATTGAGATCATGCTTACTTTGCATGTCACTCA
AAAATTTTGCCTCAAAACTGGTGAGCTGAATTTTTGCAGTTAAAGCATCGTGTAGTGTTTTTCTTAGTCC
GTTACGTAGGTAGGAATCTGATGTAATGGTTGTTGGTATTTTGTCACCATTCATTTTTATCTGGTTGTTC
TCAAGTTCGGTTACGAGATCCATTTGTCTATCTAGTTCAACTTGGAAAATCAACGTATCAGTCGGGCGGC
CTCGCTTATCAACCACCAATTTCATATTGCTGTAAGTGTTTAAATCTTTACTTATTGGTTTCAAAACCCA
TTGGTTAAGCCTTTTAAACTCATGGTAGTTATTTTCAAGCATTAACATGAACTTAAATTCATCAAGGCTA
ATCTCTATATTTGCCTTGTGAGTTTTCTTTTGTGTTAGTTCTTTTAATAACCACTCATAAATCCTCATAG
AGTATTTGTTTTCAAAAGACTTAACATGTTCCAGATTATATTTTATGAATTTTTTTAACTGGAAAAGATA
AGGCAATATCTCTTCACTAAAAACTAATTCTAATTTTTCGCTTGAGAACTTGGCATAGTTTGTCCACTGG
AAAATCTTAAAGCCTTTAACCAAAGGATTCCTGATTTCCACAGTTCTCGTCATCAGCTCTCTGGTTGCTT
TAGCTAATACACCATAAGCATTTTCCCTACTGATGTTCATCATCTGAGCGTATTGGTTATAAGTGAACGA
TACCGTCC
Features (pLannotate 1.2.2; 10 found; start..end, strand, type, name):
    184..406     -  rep_origin     pSC101 ori: low-copy replication origin that requires the Rep101 protein
    901..945     +  terminator     rrnB T1 terminator: transcription terminator T1 from the E. coli rrnB gene
    968..1846    -  CDS            araC: L-arabinose regulatory protein; araC
   1992..2157    +  promoter       araBAD promoter: araBAD; promoter of the L-arabinose operon of E. coli; the araC regulatory gene is transcribed in the opposite direction (Guzman et al., 1995)
   2205..2465    +  CDS            rpsT: RS20_ACIB5 - Experimental evidence at protein level: Swiss-Prot protein existence level 1. Binds directly to 16S ribosomal RNA. From Acinetobacter baumannii (strain AB0057).
   2497..2739    +  CDS            rpsP: RS16_ECOLI - Experimental evidence at protein level: Swiss-Prot protein existence level 1. In-frame fusions with the ribosome maturation factor rimM suppress mutations in the latter (probably due to increased rimM expression) and are found in translationally active 70S ribosomes. From Escherichia coli (strain K12).
   2783..2814    -  terminator     tonB terminator: bidirectional E. coli tonB-P14 transcription terminator
   2830..3489    -  CDS            CmR: chloramphenicol acetyltransferase; cat; confers resistance to chloramphenicol
   3490..3587    -  promoter       cat promoter: promoter of the E. coli cat gene encoding chloramphenicol acetyltransferase
   3604..136     -  CDS            Rep101 (across the origin): RepA protein needed for replication with the pSC101 origin; rep101
