[The description below was written by a language model from this plasmid's Addgene catalogue record and pLannotate feature annotations shown in this document.]
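Description:
pNK083b is a 4.4 kb bacterial expression plasmid from a synthetic biology toolkit for engineering heterologous ribosomes in E. coli. It is built on a pSC101 backbone, carrying the pSC101 origin together with the Rep101 (RepA) protein that this origin requires for replication. The catalogue lists the plasmid as high copy, whereas the wild-type pSC101 origin is normally low copy. The record does not explain this difference, for instance by noting a copy-up Rep101 variant. Selection is by chloramphenicol, through a chloramphenicol acetyltransferase gene driven by its native cat promoter.

The payload is an arabinose-inducible cassette. The regulator gene araC is transcribed divergently from the araBAD promoter, so downstream expression is kept low without L-arabinose and switched on when it is added. Two small ribosomal protein open reading frames follow the promoter in tandem, apparently as a single operon-like transcript that ends at the bidirectional tonB terminator. An rrnB T1 terminator sits beyond araC and helps insulate the cassette.

The first reading frame is annotated as rpsT (protein S20, which binds 16S rRNA directly) from Acinetobacter baumannii. The second is rpsP (protein S16). The catalogue names only the A. baumannii S16 gene as the insert, and the automated annotation matched rpsP to the E. coli K12 reference entry. This match probably reflects homology rather than origin, but the record does not settle the point, and it does not mention the S20 gene at all.

The stated purpose is to express heterologous ribosomal proteins. This suggests the plasmid supplies cognate small-subunit proteins alongside foreign rRNA in orthogonal translation experiments.
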