Addgene plasmid #156366: pNK083b
Purpose: Expresses heterlogous ribosomal proteins
Depositing lab: Ahmed Badran. Depositing organization: Broad Institute. Publication: Orthogonal translation enables heterologous ribosome engineering in E. coli. Kolber NS, Fattal R, Bratulic S, Carver GD, Badran AH. Nat Commun. 2021 Jan 26;12(1):599. doi: 10.1038/s41467-020-20759-z. PubMed 33500394.
Backbone
  Vector backbone: pSC101
  Vector type: Synthetic Biology
Growth in bacteria
  Bacterial resistance: Chloramphenicol, 25 μg/mL
  Growth temperature: 37°C
  Growth strain: NEB Turbos
  Copy number: High Copy
Gene/Insert
  Gene/Insert name: S16 ribosomal gene
  Species: A. baumannii
  Cloning method: Ligation Independent Cloning
Terms and licenses: Academic/Nonprofit Terms; Industry Terms: Not Available to Industry
How to cite: pNK083b was a gift from Ahmed Badran (Addgene plasmid # 156366 ; http://n2t.net/addgene:156366 ; RRID:Addgene_156366)
